Addgene plasmid #38144: pPJ-1
Depositing lab: Patricia Kuwabara. Depositing organization: University of Bristol. Publication: The atypical calpains: evolutionary analyses and roles in Caenorhabditis elegans cellular degeneration. Joyce PI, Satija R, Chen M, Kuwabara PE. PLoS Genet. 2012 Mar;8(3):e1002602. Epub 2012 Mar 29. 10.1371/journal.pgen.1002602 PubMed 22479198.
Backbone
  Vector backbone: pPD122.56
  Backbone manufacturer: Andrew Fire (Addgene plasmid# 1632)
  Total vector size (bp): 4464
  Modifications to backbone: pPJ-1 was generated by excising the GFP(S65C) fragment from vector pPD112.56 and replacing it with an mRFP sequence amplified with primers PK504 and PK505 using the pmRFP_C1 vector.
  Vector type: Worm Expression
Growth in bacteria
  Bacterial resistance: Ampicillin, 100 μg/mL
  Growth temperature: 37°C
  Growth strain: DH5alpha
  Copy number: Unknown
Gene/Insert
  Gene/Insert name: mRFP
  Insert size (bp): 697
  Promoter: promoterless
  Cloning method: Restriction Enzyme; 5′ cloning site AgeI (not destroyed); 3′ cloning site EcoRI (not destroyed)
  Sequencing primers: 5′ M13pUC-rev
Terms and licenses: Academic/Nonprofit Terms; Industry Terms: Not Available to Industry
Depositor comments: Promoterless host vector allows any promoter to be cloned upstream of SV40NLS::mRFP cassette for use as a transcriptional expression reporter.
How to cite: pPJ-1 was a gift from Patricia Kuwabara (Addgene plasmid # 38144 ; http://n2t.net/addgene:38144 ; RRID:Addgene_38144)
