[The description below was written by a language model from this plasmid's Addgene catalogue record and pLannotate feature annotations shown in this document.]
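Description:
pPJ-1 is a 4,464 bp promoterless reporter vector for expression in the nematode Caenorhabditis elegans, derived from the Fire-lab worm vector pPD122.56 (the modification note writes the parent as pPD112.56, an inconsistency within the record). It was made by excising the GFP(S65C) coding fragment of the parent and replacing it with an mRFP sequence of about 700 bp amplified from pmRFP_C1, inserted between AgeI and EcoRI sites that both remain intact. In E. coli the plasmid replicates from a ColE1/pUC-type origin and is selected through the β-lactamase (AmpR) gene with its own promoter. The record lists the copy number as unknown.

The feature table shows the mRFP1 coding sequence, a monomeric DsRed derivative, lying a few hundred bases downstream of a remnant of the pUC multiple cloning site, which in turn follows lac promoter/operator and CAP-site sequences carried over from the bacterial backbone. According to the depositor, the reporter is an SV40 NLS::mRFP cassette, so the red fluorescent protein should be targeted to nuclei; the NLS itself was not picked up as a separate feature by the automated annotation. No worm promoter is present, by design: any promoter of interest can be cloned upstream of the cassette to produce a transcriptional reporter of where and when that promoter is active in the animal. A short match to the C. elegans aex-5 gene sits downstream of mRFP, but its function is not stated, and the record does not identify a 3′ UTR. Small rop, bom and lacI fragments appear to be backbone remnants.
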