Features (pLannotate 1.2.2; 12 found; start..end, strand, type, name):
      1..41      -  misc_feature   MCS (fragment): pUC18/19 multiple cloning site
    305..982     +  CDS            mRFP1: monomeric derivative of DsRed (Campbell et al., 2002) mammalian codon-optimized
   1595..1747    +  CDS            aex-5 (fragment): AEX5_CAEEL - Also known as kpc-3 From Caenorhabditis elegans.
   1875..1910    +  CDS            rop (fragment): Rop protein, which maintains plasmids at low copy number; rop
   2012..2111    +  misc_feature   bom (fragment): basis of mobility region from pBR322
   2209..2313    +  promoter       AmpR promoter: bla
   2314..3174    +  CDS            AmpR: β-lactamase; bla; confers resistance to ampicillin, carbenicillin, and related antibiotics
   3345..3933    +  rep_origin     ori: high-copy-number ColE1/pMB1/pBR322/pUC origin of replication
   4116..4208    +  CDS            lacI (fragment): lac repressor; lacI; The lac repressor binds to the lac operator to inhibit transcription in E. coli. This inhibition can be relieved by adding lactose or isopropyl-β-D-thiogalactopyranoside (IPTG).
   4221..4242    +  protein_bind   CAP binding site: CAP binding activates transcription in the presence of cAMP. E. coli catabolite activator protein
   4257..4287    +  promoter       lac promoter: promoter for the E. coli lac operon
   4295..4311    +  protein_bind   lac operator: The lac repressor binds to the lac operator to inhibit transcription in E. coli. This inhibition can be relieved by adding lactose or isopropyl-β-D-thiogalactopyranoside (IPTG). lac repressor encoded by lacI
>Addgene plasmid #38144 | pPJ-1 | depositor full sequence | sequence record 48260 | pPJ-1 sequence 4464 bps
AAGCTTGCATGCCTGCAGGTCGACTCTAGAGGATCCCCGGGATTGGCCAAAGGACCCAAAGGTATGTTTC
GAATGATACTAACATAACATAGAACATTTTCAGGAGGACCCTTGGAGGGTACCGAGCTCAGAAAAAATGA
CTGCTCCAAAGAAGAAGCGTAAGGTACCGGCAGAAAAAATGACTGCTCCAAAGAAGAAGCGTAAGGTACC
GGCAGAAAAAATGACTGCTCCAAAGAAGAAGCGTAAGGTACCGGCAGAAAAAATGACTGCTCCAAAGAAG
AAGCGTAAGGTACCGGTAGAAAAAATGGCCTCCTCCGAGGACGTCATCAAGGAGTTCATGCGCTTCAAGG
TGCGCATGGAGGGCTCCGTGAACGGCCACGAGTTCGAGATCGAGGGCGAGGGCGAGGGCCGCCCCTACGA
GGGCACCCAGACCGCCAAGCTGAAGGTGACCAAGGGCGGCCCCCTGCCCTTCGCCTGGGACATCCTGTCC
CCTCAGTTCCAGTACGGCTCCAAGGCCTACGTGAAGCACCCCGCCGACATCCCCGACTACTTGAAGCTGT
CCTTCCCCGAGGGCTTCAAGTGGGAGCGCGTGATGAACTTCGAGGACGGCGGCGTGGTGACCGTGACCCA
GGACTCCTCCCTGCAGGACGGCGAGTTCATCTACAAGGTGAAGCTGCGCGGCACCAACTTCCCCTCCGAC
GGCCCCGTAATGCAGAAGAAGACCATGGGCTGGGAGGCCTCCACCGAGCGGATGTACCCCGAGGACGGCG
CCCTGAAGGGCGAGATCAAGATGAGGCTGAAGCTGAAGGACGGCGGCCACTACGACGCCGAGGTCAAGAC
CACCTACATGGCCAAGAAGCCCGTGCAGCTGCCCGGCGCCTACAAGACCGACATCAAGCTGGACATCACC
TCCCACAACGAGGACTACACCATCGTGGAACAGTACGAGCGCGCCGAGGGCCGCCACTCCACCGGCGCCT
AAGCTAGCGAATTCCAACTGAGCGCCGGTCGCTACCATTACCAACTTGTCTGGTGTCAAAAATAATAGGG
GCCGCTGTCATCAGAGTAAGTTTAAACTGAGTTCTACTAACTAACGAGTAATATTTAAATTTTCAGCATC
TCGCGCCCGTGCCTCTGACTTCTAAGTCCAATTACTCTTCAACATCCCTACATGCTCTTTCTCCCTGTGC
TCCCACCCCCTATTTTTGTTATTATCAAAAAACTTCTCTTAATTTCTTTGTTTTTTAGCTTCTTTTAAGT
CACCTCTAACAATGAAATTGTGTAGATTCAAAAATAGAATTAATTCGTAATAAAAAGTCGAAAAAAATTG
TGCTCCCTCCCCCCATTAATAATAATTCTATCCCAAAATCTACACAATGTTCTGTGTACACTTCTTATGT
TTTTTACTTCTGATAAATTTTTTTGAAACATCATAGAAAAAACCGCACACAAAATACCTTATCATATGTT
ACGTTTCAGTTTATGACCGCAATTTTTATTTCTTCGCACGTCTGGGCCTCTCATGACGTCAAATCATGCT
CATCGTGAAAAAGTTTTGGAGTATTTTTGGAATTTTTCAATCAAGTGAAAGTTTATGAAATTAATTTTCC
TGCTTTTGCTTTTTGGGGTTTCCCCTATTGTTTGTCAAGATTTCGAGGACGGCGTTTTTCTTGCTAAAAT
CACAAGTATTGATGAGCACGATGCAAGAAAGATCGGAAGAAGGTTTGGGTTTGAGGCTCAGTGGAAGGTG
AGTAGAAGTTGATAATTTGAAAGTGGAGTAGTGTCTATGGGGTTTTTGCCTTAAATGACAGAATACATTC
CCAATATACCAAACATAACTGTTTCCTACTAGTCGGCCGTACGGGCCCTTTCGTCTCGCGCGTTTCGGTG
ATGACGGTGAAAACCTCTGACACATGCAGCTCCCGGAGACGGTCACAGCTTGTCTGTAAGCGGATGCCGG
GAGCAGACAAGCCCGTCAGGGCGCGTCAGCGGGTGTTGGCGGGTGTCGGGGCTGGCTTAACTATGCGGCA
TCAGAGCAGATTGTACTGAGAGTGCACCATATGCGGTGTGAAATACCGCACAGATGCGTAAGGAGAAAAT
ACCGCATCAGGCGGCCTTAAGGGCCTCGTGATACGCCTATTTTTATAGGTTAATGTCATGATAATAATGG
TTTCTTAGACGTCAGGTGGCACTTTTCGGGGAAATGTGCGCGGAACCCCTATTTGTTTATTTTTCTAAAT
ACATTCAAATATGTATCCGCTCATGAGACAATAACCCTGATAAATGCTTCAATAATATTGAAAAAGGAAG
AGTATGAGTATTCAACATTTCCGTGTCGCCCTTATTCCCTTTTTTGCGGCATTTTGCCTTCCTGTTTTTG
CTCACCCAGAAACGCTGGTGAAAGTAAAAGATGCTGAAGATCAGTTGGGTGCACGAGTGGGTTACATCGA
ACTGGATCTCAACAGCGGTAAGATCCTTGAGAGTTTTCGCCCCGAAGAACGTTTTCCAATGATGAGCACT
TTTAAAGTTCTGCTATGTGGCGCGGTATTATCCCGTATTGACGCCGGGCAAGAGCAACTCGGTCGCCGCA
TACACTATTCTCAGAATGACTTGGTTGAGTACTCACCAGTCACAGAAAAGCATCTTACGGATGGCATGAC
AGTAAGAGAATTATGCAGTGCTGCCATAACCATGAGTGATAACACTGCGGCCAACTTACTTCTGACAACG
ATCGGAGGACCGAAGGAGCTAACCGCTTTTTTGCACAACATGGGGGATCATGTAACTCGCCTTGATCGTT
GGGAACCGGAGCTGAATGAAGCCATACCAAACGACGAGCGTGACACCACGATGCCTGTAGCAATGGCAAC
AACGTTGCGCAAACTATTAACTGGCGAACTACTTACTCTAGCTTCCCGGCAACAATTAATAGACTGGATG
GAGGCGGATAAAGTTGCAGGACCACTTCTGCGCTCGGCCCTTCCGGCTGGCTGGTTTATTGCTGATAAAT
CTGGAGCCGGTGAGCGTGGGTCTCGCGGTATCATTGCAGCACTGGGGCCAGATGGTAAGCCCTCCCGTAT
CGTAGTTATCTACACGACGGGGAGTCAGGCAACTATGGATGAACGAAATAGACAGATCGCTGAGATAGGT
GCCTCACTGATTAAGCATTGGTAACTGTCAGACCAAGTTTACTCATATATACTTTAGATTGATTTAAAAC
TTCATTTTTAATTTAAAAGGATCTAGGTGAAGATCCTTTTTGATAATCTCATGACCAAAATCCCTTAACG
TGAGTTTTCGTTCCACTGAGCGTCAGACCCCGTAGAAAAGATCAAAGGATCTTCTTGAGATCCTTTTTTT
CTGCGCGTAATCTGCTGCTTGCAAACAAAAAAACCACCGCTACCAGCGGTGGTTTGTTTGCCGGATCAAG
AGCTACCAACTCTTTTTCCGAAGGTAACTGGCTTCAGCAGAGCGCAGATACCAAATACTGTCCTTCTAGT
GTAGCCGTAGTTAGGCCACCACTTCAAGAACTCTGTAGCACCGCCTACATACCTCGCTCTGCTAATCCTG
TTACCAGTGGCTGCTGCCAGTGGCGATAAGTCGTGTCTTACCGGGTTGGACTCAAGACGATAGTTACCGG
ATAAGGCGCAGCGGTCGGGCTGAACGGGGGGTTCGTGCACACAGCCCAGCTTGGAGCGAACGACCTACAC
CGAACTGAGATACCTACAGCGTGAGCATTGAGAAAGCGCCACGCTTCCCGAAGGGAGAAAGGCGGACAGG
TATCCGGTAAGCGGCAGGGTCGGAACAGGAGAGCGCACGAGGGAGCTTCCAGGGGGAAACGCCTGGTATC
TTTATAGTCCTGTCGGGTTTCGCCACCTCTGACTTGAGCGTCGATTTTTGTGATGCTCGTCAGGGGGGCG
GAGCCTATGGAAAAACGCCAGCAACGCGGCCTTTTTACGGTTCCTGGCCTTTTGCTGGCCTTTTGCTCAC
ATGTTCTTTCCTGCGTTATCCCCTGATTCTGTGGATAACCGTATTACCGCCTTTGAGTGAGCTGATACCG
CTCGCCGCAGCCGAACGACCGAGCGCAGCGAGTCAGTGAGCGAGGAAGCGGAAGAGCGCCCAATACGCAA
ACCGCCTCTCCCCGCGCGTTGGCCGATTCATTAATGCAGCTGGCACGACAGGTTTCCCGACTGGAAAGCG
GGCAGTGAGCGCAACGCAATTAATGTGAGTTAGCTCACTCATTAGGCACCCCAGGCTTTACACTTTATGC
TTCCGGCTCGTATGTTGTGTGGAATTGTGAGCGGATAACAATTTCACACAGGAAACAGCTATGACCATGA
TTACGCCAAGCTGTAAGTTTAAACATGATCTTACTAACTAACTATTCTCATTTAAATTTTCAGAGCTTAA
AAATGGCTGAAATCACTCACAACGATGGATACGCTAACAACTTGGAAATGAAAT
