>Addgene plasmid #38144 | pPJ-1 | addgene partial sequence | sequence record 49484 | M13pUC-rev 5'-AGCGGATAACAATTTCACACAGG-3'
AACATGATCTTACTAACTAACTATTCTCATTTAAATTTTCAGAGCTTAAAAATGGCTGAAATCACTCACA
ACGATGGATACGCTAACAACTTGGAAATGAAATAAGCTTGCATGCCTGCAGGTCGACTCTAGAGGATCCC
CGGGATTGGCCAAAGGACCCAAAGGTATGTTTCGAATGATACTAACATAACATAGAACATTTTCAGGAGG
ACCCTTGGAGGGTACCGAGCTCAGAAAAAATGACTGCTCCAAAGAAGAAGCGTAAGGTACCGGCAGAAAA
AATGACTGCTCCAAAGAAGAAGCGTAAGGTACCGGCAGAAAAAATGACTGCTCCAAAGAAGAAGCGTAAG
GTACCGGCAGAAAAAATGACTGCTCCAAAGAAGAAGCGTAAGGTACCGGTAGAAAAAATGGCCTCCTCCG
AGGACGTCATCAAGGAGTTCATGCGCTTCAAGGTGCGCATGGAGGGCTCCGTGAACGGCCACGAGTTCGA
GATCGAGGGCGAGGGCGAGGGCCGCCCCTACGAGGGCACCCAGACCGCCAAGCTGAAGGTGACCAAGGGC
GGCCCCCTGCCCTTCGCCTGGGACATCCTGTCCCCTCAGTTCCAGTACGGCTCCAAGGCCTACGTGAAGC
ACCCCGCCGACATCCCCGACTACTTGAAGCTGTCCTTCCCCGAGGGCTTCAAGTGGGAGCGCGTGATGAA
CTTCGAGGACGGCGGCGTGGTGACCGTGACCCAGGACTCCTCCCTGCAGGACGGCGAGTTCATCTACAAG
GTGAAGCTGCGCGGCACC
